Addgene plasmid #71469: pET28a-HsSENP6
Purpose: Encodes human full length SENP6 optimised for E. coli expression. Suitable for in vitro transcription/translation (T7).
Depositing lab: Jorge Eduardo Azevedo. Depositing organization: Instituto de Biologia Molecular e Celular (IBMC). Publication: Evaluation of the activity and substrate specificity of the human SENP family of SUMO proteases. Mendes AV, Grou CP, Azevedo JE, Pinto MP. Biochim Biophys Acta. 2015 Oct 29. pii: S0167-4889(15)00373-0. doi: 10.1016/j.bbamcr.2015.10.020. PubMed 26522917.
Backbone
  Vector backbone: pET-28a
  Backbone manufacturer: Novagen
  Backbone size w/o insert (bp): 5289
  Total vector size (bp): 8628
  Vector type: Bacterial Expression
Growth in bacteria
  Bacterial resistance: Kanamycin, 50 μg/mL
  Growth temperature: 37°C
  Growth strain: DH5alpha
  Copy number: Low Copy
Gene/Insert
  Gene/Insert name: SUMO1/sentrin specific peptidase 6 (alt name: SENP6)
  Species: H. sapiens (human)
  Insert size (bp): 3339
  Mutation: Gene optimised for E. coli expression (Genscript)
  GenBank ID: NM_015571.3
  Entrez Gene: SENP6 (a.k.a. SSP1, SUSP1)
  Promoter: T7
  Tag / fusion protein: Hexahistidine (N terminal on backbone)
  Cloning method: Restriction Enzyme; 5′ cloning site NdeI (not destroyed); 3′ cloning site XhoI (not destroyed)
  Sequencing primers: 5′ T7; 3′ T7term
Terms and licenses: Academic/Nonprofit Terms; Industry Terms: Not Available to Industry
Depositor comments: Insert gene optimisation performed by Genscript
How to cite: pET28a-HsSENP6 was a gift from Jorge Eduardo Azevedo (Addgene plasmid # 71469 ; http://n2t.net/addgene:71469 ; RRID:Addgene_71469)
