[The description below was written by a language model from this plasmid's Addgene catalogue record.]
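Description:
pET28a-HsSENP6 is a bacterial expression plasmid built on the Novagen pET-28a backbone, carrying the full-length coding sequence of human SENP6 (SUMO1/sentrin specific peptidase 6, also known as SSP1 or SUSP1). The roughly 3.3 kb insert is a synthetic version of the gene, codon-optimised for E. coli rather than the native cDNA sequence, and brings the total plasmid size to about 8.6 kb. It was cloned by restriction digestion between the NdeI and XhoI sites, both of which remain intact, so the open reading frame can be excised or transferred to compatible vectors. The plasmid confers kanamycin resistance, is recorded as low copy, and is maintained in a standard cloning strain.

Expression is driven by the T7 promoter, which requires T7 RNA polymerase, supplied either by a suitable E. coli expression host or in a cell-free system. The record specifically notes that the construct is suitable for T7-based in vitro transcription/translation as well as bacterial expression. Cloning at NdeI places SENP6 in frame with the backbone-encoded N-terminal hexahistidine tag, which allows purification by immobilised metal affinity chromatography and detection with anti-His reagents. No feature table is provided, so other backbone elements are not itemised in the record. The plasmid was made in the context of a study comparing the activity and substrate specificity of the human SENP family of SUMO proteases, and it is useful for producing SENP6 protein for biochemical assays of SUMO processing and deconjugation.
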