>Addgene plasmid #71469 | pET28a-HsSENP6 | depositor partial sequence | sequence record 129182 | Full SENP6 open reading frame
ATGGCGGCGGGCAAATCGGGCGGCTCGGCGGGCGAAATCACCTTTCTGGAAGCACTGGCACGCAGCGAAT
CAAAACGCGACGGCGGCTTCAAAAACAACTGGAGTTTCGATCATGAAGAAGAATCCGAAGGCGACACCGA
TAAAGACGGTACGAACCTGCTGTCCGTGGATGAAGACGAAGATTCCGAAACCTCAAAAGGCAAAAAACTG
AACCGTCGCTCAGAAATTGTCGCGAATAGCTCTGGTGAATTTATCCTGAAAACCTATGTGCGTCGCAATA
AATCGGAAAGCTTCAAAACGCTGAAAGGCAACCCGATTGGTCTGAATATGCTGAGCAACAATAAAAAACT
GTCTGAAAACACCCAGAATACGTCGCTGTGCAGCGGCACCGTGGTTCATGGTCGTCGCTTTCATCACGCA
CACGCTCAGATCCCGGTCGTGAAAACGGCGGCCCAAAGTTCCCTGGATCGTAAAGAACGCAAAGAATATC
CGCCGCACGTGCAGAAAGTTGAAATTAACCCGGTTCGTCTGAGTCGCCTGCAAGGCGTCGAACGCATCAT
GAAGAAAACCGAAGAATCTGAAAGTCAGGTGGAACCGGAAATTAAACGCAAAGTTCAGCAAAAACGTCAT
TGTAGCACCTATCAGCCGACGCCGCCGCTGTCTCCGGCAAGTAAAAAATGCCTGACCCACCTGGAAGATC
TGCAGCGTAACTGTCGCCAAGCTATTACCCTGAATGAAAGCACGGGTCCGCTGCTGCGTACCTCGATCCA
TCAGAACAGCGGCGGTCAGAAATCTCAAAATACGGGCCTGACCACGAAAAAATTCTACGGTAACAACGTC
GAAAAAGTGCCGATTGATATTATCGTCAACTGTGATGACAGCAAACACACCTACCTGCAGACGAATGGCA
AAGTTATCCTGCCGGGTGCAAAAATTCCGAAAATCACCAACCTGAAAGAACGCAAAACGTCCCTGTCAGA
CCTGAATGATCCGATTATCCTGTCATCGGATGACGATGACGATAACGACCGTACCAATCGTCGCGAATCG
ATTAGCCCGCAGCCGGCAGATTCCGCTTGCAGCTCTCCGGCACCGTCAACCGGCAAAGTGGAAGCAGCTC
TGAACGAAAATACGTGTCGTGCTGAACGCGAACTGCGTAGTATCCCGGAAGATTCCGAACTGAACACCGT
GACGCTGCCGCGCAAAGCCCGTATGAAAGATCAGTTCGGTAACTCTATCATCAACACCCCGCTGAAACGT
CGCAAAGTTTTCAGTCAGGAACCGCCGGATGCCCTGGCACTGTCATGCCAAAGTTCCTTTGATTCGGTTA
TTCTGAATTGTCGCAGCATCCGTGTCGGCACCCTGTTCCGCCTGCTGATTGAACCGGTGATCTTTTGCCT
GGACTTCATTAAAATCCAGCTGGATGAACCGGACCATGATCCGGTTGAAATTATCCTGAACACCAGCGAT
CTGACGAAATGCGAATGGTGTAATGTGCGTAAACTGCCGGTTGTCTTTCTGCAGGCGATTCCGGCCGTTT
ATCAAAAACTGTCTATCCAGCTGCAAATGAACAAAGAAGACAAAGTTTGGAACGATTGTAAAGGCGTCAA
CAAACTGACCAATCTGGAAGAACAGTACATCATCCTGATCTTCCAAAACGGCCTGGATCCGCCGGCGAAT
ATGGTGTTCGAATCGATCATCAACGAAATCGGTATCAAAAACAACATCAGCAACTTTTTCGCCAAAATCC
CGTTTGAAGAAGCAAACGGTCGCCTGGTGGCTTGCACCCGTACGTATGAAGAATCTATTAAAGGCAGTTG
TGGTCAGAAAGAAAACAAAATCAAAACCGTTTCCTTCGAATCAAAAATCCAGCTGCGCTCTAAACAGGAA
TTCCAATTTTTCGATGAAGAAGAAGAAACCGGCGAAAACCATACGATTTTTATCGGTCCGGTCGAAAAAC
TGATTGTGTATCCGCCGCCGCCGGCCAAAGGCGGTATCAGCGTGACCAATGAAGATCTGCACTGCCTGAA
CGAGGGTGAATTTCTGAATGACGTGATTATCGATTTCTATCTGAAATACCTGGTTCTGGAAAAACTGAAA
AAAGAAGACGCCGATCGCATCCATATCTTTTCATCGTTTTTCTATAAACGCCTGAACCAGCGTGAACGTC
GCAACCACGAAACCACGAATCTGAGCATTCAGCAAAAACGCCATGGCCGTGTGAAAACCTGGACGCGTCA
CGTTGACATCTTCGAAAAAGATTTCATCTTCGTTCCGCTGAATGAAGCGGCCCATTGGTTTCTGGCAGTG
GTTTGCTTCCCGGGTCTGGAAAAACCGAAATATGAACCGAACCCGCATTACCACGAAAATGCTGTCATTC
AGAAATGCTCAACCGTGGAAGATTCGTGTATCAGCTCTAGTGCGAGCGAAATGGAATCTTGCAGTCAGAA
CTCCTCAGCCAAACCGGTTATTAAGAAAATGCTGAACAAAAAACATTGTATTGCGGTCATCGACTCTAAT
CCGGGCCAGGAAGAAAGTGATCCGCGCTACAAACGTAACATTTGTTCCGTTAAATACTCAGTGAAGAAAA
TTAACCACACCGCGAGCGAAAACGAAGAATTCAACAAGGGTGAATCCACCTCACAGAAAGTGGCCGATCG
CACGAAATCGGAAAACGGCCTGCAAAATGAAAGCCTGTCGAGCACCCATCACACGGACGGTCTGTCGAAA
ATTCGTCTGAACTACTCGGATGAAAGCCCGGAAGCCGGCAAAATGCTGGAAGACGAACTGGTTGATTTTT
CAGAAGACCAGGATAACCAAGACGATTCTAGTGACGATGGCTTCCTGGCAGACGATAATTGCTCCTCAGA
AATTGGCCAGTGGCATCTGAAACCGACCATTTGCAAACAACCGTGTATCCTGCTGATGGATTCTCTGCGC
GGCCCGTCGCGTAGCAATGTCGTGAAAATCCTGCGCGAATATCTGGAAGTGGAATGGGAAGTTAAAAAAG
GCAGTAAACGTTCTTTCAGTAAAGATGTCATGAAAGGTTCCAACCCGAAAGTGCCGCAGCAAAACAATTT
CTCAGATTGTGGTGTTTATGTCCTGCAGTACGTGGAAAGCTTTTTCGAAAATCCGATTCTGAGTTTTGAA
CTGCCGATGAACCTGGCGAATTGGTTTCCGCCGCCGCGTATGCGCACCAAACGCGAAGAAATCCGTAATA
TTATCCTGAAACTGCAGGAAGACCAAAGCAAAGAAAAACGTAAACACAAAGATACGTATTCAACCGAAGC
TCCGCTGGGCGAAGGCACCGAACAGTATGTGAACTCCATTTCTGACTAA
