>Addgene plasmid #71469 | pET28a-HsSENP6 | addgene partial sequence | sequence record 132515 | T7 5'-TAATACGACTCACTATAGGG-3'
ATTTTGTTTAACTTTAAGAAGGAGATATACCATGGGCAGCAGCCATCATCATCATCATCACAGCAGCGGC
CTGGTGCCGCGCGGCAGCCATATGGCGGCGGGCAAATCGGGCGGCTCGGCGGGCGAAATCACCTTTCTGG
AAGCACTGGCACGCAGCGAATCAAAACGCGACGGCGGCTTCAAAAACAACTGGAGTTTCGATCATGAAGA
AGAATCCGAAGGCGACACCGATAAAGACGGTACGAACCTGCTGTCCGTGGATGAAGACGAAGATTCCGAA
ACCTCAAAAGGCAAAAAACTGAACCGTCGCTCAGAAATTGTCGCGAATAGCTCTGGTGAATTTATCCTGA
AAACCTATGTGCGTCGCAATAAATCGGAAAGCTTCAAAACGCTGAAAGGCAACCCGATTGGTCTGAATAT
GCTGAGCAACAATAAAAAACTGTCTGAAAACACCCAGAATACGTCGCTGTGCAGCGGCACCGTGGTTCAT
GGTCGTCGCTTTCATCACGCACACGCTCAGATCCCGGTCGTGAAAACGGCGGCCCAAAGTTCCCTGGATC
GTAAAGAACGCAAAGAATATCCGCCGCACGTGCAGAAAGTTGAAATTAACCCGGTTCGTCTGAGTCGCCT
GCAAGGCGTCGAACGCATCATGAAGAAAACCGAAGAATCTGAAAGTCAGGTGGAACCGGAAATTAAACGC
AAAGTTCAGCAAAAACGTCATTGTAGCACCTATCAGCCGACGCCGCCGCTGTCTCCGGCAAGTAAAAAAT
GCCTGACCCACCTGGAAGATCTGCAGCGTAACTGTCGCCAAGCTATTACCCTGAATGAAAGCACGGGTCC
GCTGCTGCGTACCTCGATC
