>Addgene plasmid #71469 | pET28a-HsSENP6 | addgene partial sequence | sequence record 132517 | T7term 5'-GCTAGTTATTGCTCAGCGG-3'
GCAGCCGGATCTCAGTGGTGGTGGTGGTGGTGCTCGAGTTAGTCAGAAATGGAGTTCACATACTGTTCGG
TGCCTTCGCCCAGCGGAGCTTCGGTTGAATACGTATCTTTGTGTTTACGTTTTTCTTTGCTTTGGTCTTC
CTGCAGTTTCAGGATAATATTACGGATTTCTTCGCGTTTGGTGCGCATACGCGGCGGCGGAAACCAATTC
GCCAGGTTCATCGGCAGTTCAAAACTCAGAATCGGATTTTCGAAAAAGCTTTCCACGTACTGCAGGACAT
AAACACCACAATCTGAGAAATTGTTTTGCTGCGGCACTTTCGGGTTGGAACCTTTCATGACATCTTTACT
GAAAGAACGTTTACTGCCTTTTTTAACTTCCCATTCCACTTCCAGATATTCGCGCAGGATTTTCACGACA
TTGCTACGCGACGGGCCGCGCAGAGAATCCATCAGCAGGATACACGGTTGTTTGCAAATGGTCGGTTTCA
GATGCCACTGGCCAATTTCTGAGGAGCAATTATCGTCTGCCAGGAAGCCATCGTCACTAGAATCGTCTTG
GTTATCCTGGTCTTCTGAAAAATCAACCAGTTCGTCTTCCAGCATTTTGCCGGCTTCCGGGCTTTCATCC
GAGTAGTTCAGACGAATTTTCGACAGACCGTCCGTGTGATGGGTGCTCGACAGGCTTTCATTTTGCAGGC
CGTTTTCCGATTTCGTGCGATCGGCCACTTTCTGTGAGGTGGATTCACCCTTGTTGAATTCTTCGTTTTC
GCTCGCGGTGTGGTTAATTTTCTTCACTGAGTATTTAACGGAACAAATGTTACGTTTGTAGCGCGGATCA
CTTTCTTCCTGGCC
